>Addgene plasmid #159750 | pYEE | addgene full sequence | sequence record 313819 | Addgene NGS Result
GTTTTAGAGCTAGAAATAGCAAGTTAAAATAAGGCTAGTCCGTTATCAACTTGAAAAAGTGGCACCGAGT
CGGTGCTTTTTTTTGCAAAATTTTCCAGATCGATTTCTTCTTCCTCTGTTCTTCGGCGTTCAATTTCTGG
GGTTTTCTCTTCGTTTTCTGTAACTGAAACCTAAAATTTGACCTAAAAAAAATCTCAAATAATATGATTC
AGTGGTTTTGTACTTTTCAGTTAGTTGAGTTTTGCAGTTCCGATGAGATAAACCAATACCATGGTTATAC
TAGTGAATAAAAGCATTTGCGTTTGGTTTATCATTGCGTTTATACAAGGACAGAGATCCACTGAGCTGGA
ATAGCTTAAAACCATTATCAGAACAAAATAAACCATTTTTTGTTAAGAATCAGAGCATAGTAAACAACAG
AAACAACCTAAGAGAGGTAACTTGTCCAAGAAGATAGCTAATTATATCTATTTTATAAAAGTTATCATAG
TTTGTAAGTCACAAAAGATGCAAATAACAGAGAAACTAGGAGACTTGAGAATATACATTCTTGTATATTT
GTATTCGAGATTGTGAAAATTTGACCATAAGTTTAAATTCTTAAAAAGATATATCTGATCTAGGTGATGG
TTATAGACTGTAATTTTACCACATGTTTAATGATGGATAGTGACACACATGACACATCGACAACACTATA
GCATCTTATTTAGATTACAACATGAAATTTTTCTGTAATACATGTCTTTGTACATAATTTAAAAGTAATT
CCTAAGAAATATATTTATACAAGGAGTTTAAAGAAAACATAGCATAAAGTTCAATGAGTAGTAAAAACCA
TATACAGTATATAGCATAAAGTTCAATGAGTTTATTACAAAAGCATTGGTTCACTTTCTGTAACACGACG
TTAAACCTTCGTCTCCAATAGGAGCGCTACTGATTCAACATGCCAATATATACTAAATACGTTTCTACAG
TCAAATGCTTTAACGTTTCATGATTAAGTGACTATTTACCGTCAATCCTTTCCCATTCCTCCCACTAATC
CAACTTTTTAATTACTCTTAAATCACCACTAAGCTAGTAACGCCTATCATGAATTAGCTCTACTAAATCT
AGCAACCTTTCAAATTTGCAGTATTGCAGGTGTCTCTGTGTCTTTAAAATAGTTGCCTTATGATTTCTTC
GGTTTCAAGATGATCAAATAGTTATAGATTTCATGCTCACACATGCTCATTAGATGTGTACATACTTTAC
TTACCCAAATCTATTTTCTCGCAAAGATTTTGATGGTAAAGCTGATTTGGTTCTATTGAACTAAATCAAA
CGAGTTTCAGACTGAGTGATTCTAATCCGGCCCATTAGCCCCTAAACAGACCCACTAATTACGCAGCTTT
TAATAGAGTAATTACACCTAGTTTACCCACTAAACCACTAAGCACTAATTATCTCACAATCTAATGAGCT
TCCCTCGTAATTACTTGGGCTTTCACTCTACCATTTATTTGTAACAGTCAAGTCTCTACTGTCTCTATAT
AAACTCTCTAAAGTTAACACACAATTCTCATCACAAACAAATCAACCAAAGCAACTTCTACTCTTTCTTC
TTTCGACCTTATCAATCTGTTGAGAAATCTAGATGGATTACAAGGACCACGACGGGGATTACAAGGACCA
CGACATTGATTACAAGGATGATGATGACAAGATGGCTCCGAAGAAGAAGAGGAAGGTTGGCATCCACGGG
GTGCCAGCTGCTGACAAGAAGTACTCGATCGGCCTCGATATTGGGACTAACTCTGTTGGCTGGGCCGTGA
TCACCGACGAGTACAAGGTGCCCTCAAAGAAGTTCAAGGTCCTGGGCAACACCGATCGGCATTCCATCAA
GAAGAATCTCATTGGCGCTCTCCTGTTCGACAGCGGCGAGACGGCTGAGGCTACGCGGCTCAAGCGCACC
GCCCGCAGGCGGTACACGCGCAGGAAGAATCGCATCTGCTACCTGCAGGAGATTTTCTCCAACGAGATGG
CGAAGGTTGACGATTCTTTCTTCCACAGGCTGGAGGAGTCATTCCTCGTGGAGGAGGATAAGAAGCACGA
GCGGCATCCAATCTTCGGCAACATTGTCGACGAGGTTGCCTACCACGAGAAGTACCCTACGATCTACCAT
CTGCGGAAGAAGCTCGTGGACTCCACAGATAAGGCGGACCTCCGCCTGATCTACCTCGCTCTGGCCCACA
TGATTAAGTTCAGGGGCCATTTCCTGATCGAGGGGGATCTCAACCCGGACAATAGCGATGTTGACAAGCT
GTTCATCCAGCTCGTGCAGACGTACAACCAGCTCTTCGAGGAGAACCCCATTAATGCGTCAGGCGTCGAC
GCGAAGGCTATCCTGTCCGCTAGGCTCTCGAAGTCTCGGCGCCTCGAGAACCTGATCGCCCAGCTGCCGG
GCGAGAAGAAGAACGGCCTGTTCGGGAATCTCATTGCGCTCAGCCTGGGGCTCACGCCCAACTTCAAGTC
GAATTTCGATCTCGCTGAGGACGCCAAGCTGCAGCTCTCCAAGGACACATACGACGATGACCTGGATAAC
CTCCTGGCCCAGATCGGCGATCAGTACGCGGACCTGTTCCTCGCTGCCAAGAATCTGTCGGACGCCATCC
TCCTGTCTGATATTCTCAGGGTGAACACCGAGATTACGAAGGCTCCGCTCTCAGCCTCCATGATCAAGCG
CTACGACGAGCACCATCAGGATCTGACCCTCCTGAAGGCGCTGGTCAGGCAGCAGCTCCCCGAGAAGTAC
AAGGAGATCTTCTTCGATCAGTCGAAGAACGGCTACGCTGGGTACATTGACGGCGGGGCCTCTCAGGAGG
AGTTCTACAAGTTCATCAAGCCGATTCTGGAGAAGATGGACGGCACGGAGGAGCTGCTGGTGAAGCTCAA
TCGCGAGGACCTCCTGAGGAAGCAGCGGACATTCGATAACGGCAGCATCCCACACCAGATTCATCTCGGG
GAGCTGCACGCTATCCTGAGGAGGCAGGAGGACTTCTACCCTTTCCTCAAGGATAACCGCGAGAAGATCG
AGAAGATTCTGACTTTCAGGATCCCGTACTACGTCGGCCCACTCGCTAGGGGCAACTCCCGCTTCGCTTG
GATGACCCGCAAGTCAGAGGAGACGATCACGCCGTGGAACTTCGAGGAGGTGGTCGACAAGGGCGCTAGC
GCTCAGTCGTTCATCGAGAGGATGACGAATTTCGACAAGAACCTGCCAAATGAGAAGGTGCTCCCTAAGC
ACTCGCTCCTGTACGAGTACTTCACAGTCTACAACGAGCTGACTAAGGTGAAGTATGTGACCGAGGGCAT
GAGGAAGCCGGCTTTCCTGTCTGGGGAGCAGAAGAAGGCCATCGTGGACCTCCTGTTCAAGACCAACCGG
AAGGTCACGGTTAAGCAGCTCAAGGAGGACTACTTCAAGAAGATTGAGTGCTTCGATTCGGTCGAGATCT
CTGGCGTTGAGGACCGCTTCAACGCCTCCCTGGGGACCTACCACGATCTCCTGAAGATCATTAAGGATAA
GGACTTCCTGGACAACGAGGAGAATGAGGATATCCTCGAGGACATTGTGCTGACACTCACTCTGTTCGAG
GACCGGGAGATGATCGAGGAGCGCCTGAAGACTTACGCCCATCTCTTCGATGACAAGGTCATGAAGCAGC
TCAAGAGGAGGAGGTACACCGGCTGGGGGAGGCTGAGCAGGAAGCTCATCAACGGCATTCGGGACAAGCA
GTCCGGGAAGACGATCCTCGACTTCCTGAAGAGCGATGGCTTCGCGAACCGCAATTTCATGCAGCTGATT
CACGATGACAGCCTCACATTCAAGGAGGATATCCAGAAGGCTCAGGTGAGCGGCCAGGGGGACTCGCTGC
ACGAGCATATCGCGAACCTCGCTGGCTCGCCAGCTATCAAGAAGGGGATTCTGCAGACCGTGAAGGTTGT
GGACGAGCTGGTGAAGGTCATGGGCAGGCACAAGCCTGAGAACATCGTCATTGAGATGGCCCGGGAGAAT
CAGACCACGCAGAAGGGCCAGAAGAACTCACGCGAGAGGATGAAGAGGATCGAGGAGGGCATTAAGGAGC
TGGGGTCCCAGATCCTCAAGGAGCACCCGGTGGAGAACACGCAGCTGCAGAATGAGAAGCTCTACCTGTA
CTACCTCCAGAATGGCCGCGATATGTATGTGGACCAGGAGCTGGATATTAACAGGCTCAGCGATTACGAC
GTCGATCATATCGTTCCACAGTCATTCCTGAAGGATGACTCCATTGACAACAAGGTCCTCACCAGGTCGG
ACAAGAACCGGGGCAAGTCTGATAATGTTCCTTCAGAGGAGGTCGTTAAGAAGATGAAGAACTACTGGCG
CCAGCTCCTGAATGCCAAGCTGATCACGCAGCGGAAGTTCGATAACCTCACAAAGGCTGAGAGGGGCGGG
CTCTCTGAGCTGGACAAGGCGGGCTTCATCAAGAGGCAGCTGGTCGAGACACGGCAGATCACTAAGCACG
TTGCGCAGATTCTCGACTCACGGATGAACACTAAGTACGATGAGAATGACAAGCTGATCCGCGAGGTGAA
GGTCATCACCCTGAAGTCAAAGCTCGTCTCCGACTTCAGGAAGGATTTCCAGTTCTACAAGGTTCGGGAG
ATCAACAATTACCACCATGCCCATGACGCGTACCTGAACGCGGTGGTCGGCACAGCTCTGATCAAGAAGT
ACCCAAAGCTCGAGAGCGAGTTCGTGTACGGGGACTACAAGGTTTACGATGTGAGGAAGATGATCGCCAA
GTCGGAGCAGGAGATTGGCAAGGCTACCGCCAAGTACTTCTTCTACTCTAACATTATGAATTTCTTCAAG
ACAGAGATCACTCTGGCCAATGGCGAGATCCGGAAGCGCCCCCTCATCGAGACGAACGGCGAGACGGGGG
AGATCGTGTGGGACAAGGGCAGGGATTTCGCGACCGTCAGGAAGGTTCTCTCCATGCCACAAGTGAATAT
CGTCAAGAAGACAGAGGTCCAGACTGGCGGGTTCTCTAAGGAGTCAATTCTGCCTAAGCGGAACAGCGAC
AAGCTCATCGCCCGCAAGAAGGACTGGGATCCGAAGAAGTACGGCGGGTTCGACAGCCCCACTGTGGCCT
ACTCGGTCCTGGTTGTGGCGAAGGTTGAGAAGGGCAAGTCCAAGAAGCTCAAGAGCGTGAAGGAGCTGCT
GGGGATCACGATTATGGAGCGCTCCAGCTTCGAGAAGAACCCGATCGATTTCCTGGAGGCGAAGGGCTAC
AAGGAGGTGAAGAAGGACCTGATCATTAAGCTCCCCAAGTACTCACTCTTCGAGCTGGAGAACGGCAGGA
AGCGGATGCTGGCTTCCGCTGGCGAGCTGCAGAAGGGGAACGAGCTGGCTCTGCCGTCCAAGTATGTGAA
CTTCCTCTACCTGGCCTCCCACTACGAGAAGCTCAAGGGCAGCCCCGAGGACAACGAGCAGAAGCAGCTG
TTCGTCGAGCAGCACAAGCATTACCTCGACGAGATCATTGAGCAGATTTCCGAGTTCTCCAAGCGCGTGA
TCCTGGCCGACGCGAATCTGGATAAGGTCCTCTCCGCGTACAACAAGCACCGCGACAAGCCAATCAGGGA
GCAGGCTGAGAATATCATTCATCTCTTCACCCTGACGAACCTCGGCGCCCCTGCTGCTTTCAAGTACTTC
GACACAACTATCGATCGCAAGAGGTACACAAGCACTAAGGAGGTCCTGGACGCGACCCTCATCCACCAGT
CGATTACCGGCCTCTACGAGACGCGCATCGACCTGTCTCAGCTCGGGGGCGACAAGCGGCCAGCGGCGAC
GAAGAAGGCGGGGCAGGCGAAGAAGAAGAAGTGAGCTCAGAGCTTTCGTTCGTATCATCGGTTTCGACAA
CGTTCGTCAAGTTCAATGCATCAGTTTCATTGCGCACACACCAGAATCCTACTGAGTTTGAGTATTATGG
CATTGGGAAAACTGTTTTTCTTGTACCATTTGTTGTGCTTGTAATTTACTGTGTTTTTTATTCGGTTTTC
GCTATCGAACTGTGAAATGGAAATGGATGGAGAAGAGTTAATGAATGATATGGTCCTTTTGTTCATTCTC
AAATTAATATTATTTGTTTTTTCTCTTATTTGTTGTGTGTTGAATTTGAAATTATAAGAGATATGCAAAC
ATTTTGTTTTGAGTAAAAATGTGTCAAATCGTGGCCTCTAATGACCGAAGTTAATATGAGGAGTAAAACA
CTTGTAGTTGTACCATTATGCTTATTCACTAGGCAACAAATATATTTTCAGACCTAGAAAAGCTGCAAAT
GTTACTGAATACAAGTATGTCCTCTTGTGTTTTAGACATTTATGAACTTTCCTTTATGTAATTTTCCAGA
ATCCTTGTCAGATTCTAATCATTGCTTTATAATTATAGTTATACTCATGGATTTGTAGTTGAGTATGAAA
ATATTTTTTAATGCATTTTATGACTTGCCAATTGATTGACAACGAATTCGGGCCCATTTAAATAGGCGAA
AGGGGTTTAGGGTTTAAGCTCAGACTTCTATTGGAGTAAATGGGACGGTGTCACATTTTCCGTTTTGGAA
ATGAACTTTGGGCTCACGTTATGGGCTATTAGATATTTGATGGGCTTTCTAGTAAATACAATATAAGTTA
TTGGGCTTAGTTTAAATAAGCCCATGTTGGAAATATTTGACACATGTCTTGGCTACTAGTGCTAAACATG
CAACCGAACAGTTGTCGAGACAAGTCGCAGCATATACAATGGATCAAACACGCCTAGTGTCGCCGCGTCT
CGCTCATGTGTCACCTTGTTTCCTCGTTTTTTTTTAATTTTTCATAAGTTCTTTTGTTTTATCTTCAATA
CAAATTTTTGGCTGTATCTTGCAAACTCTTCGATCATATCGCCAATATACGTGAACACTGGTGATCTAAT
TTGTTGTGTTAATTGTTAAATTTAGATTCTATTCTCCGGTTTAAAAGTGAATTATATGTATCATGGTTAA
AACATTGTAAGTAAGATGATAATAAAATGATAAATTTAGTTGATGGATAACGTGAAGCAAAAAATGAGAT
AGATACATTTGATTTTGTCGTATTTTGACATATGCGGAGAGTGAGCTACGCGCATGAAGATCAAGAGACA
CTTGCTCGAGCTCACAGAGTGACGTGTAAAAAGCTTAGACTGAAGTCCCCATGCAAACCTAATCCTACGT
GGCTCAAACCACGAGCTCACTTGACAATATATAAACTCCTCCTAAGTCCCGTTCTCTTCATCCATCTCTC
ACAACAAACAAAAAGAAAATGGTTAAGCTCAGCAATCTCCTCGTTGGATCTATGGTGAGCAAGGGCGAGG
AGCTGTTCACCGGGGTGGTGCCCATCCTGGTCGAGCTGGACGGCGACGTAAACGGCCACAAGTTCAGCGT
GTCCGGCGAGGGCGAGGGCGATGCCACCTACGGCAAGCTGACCCTGAAGTTCATCTGCACCACCGGCAAG
CTGCCCGTGCCCTGGCCCACCCTCGTGACCACCTTCGGCTACGGCCTGATGTGCTTCGCCCGCTACCCCG
ACCACATGAAGCAGCACGACTTCTTCAAGTCCGCCATGCCCGAAGGCTACGTCCAGGAGCGCACCATCTT
CTTCAAGGACGACGGCAACTACAAGACCCGCGCCGAGGTGAAGTTCGAGGGCGACACCCTGGTGAACCGC
ATCGAGCTGAAGGGCATCGACTTCAAGGAGGACGGCAACATCCTGGGGCACAAGCTGGAGTACAACTACA
ACAGCCACAACGTCTATATCATGGCCGACAAGCAGAAGAACGGCATCAAGGTGAACTTCAAGATCCGCCA
CAACATCGAGGACGGCAGCGTGCAGCTCGCCGACCACTACCAGCAGAACACCCCCATCGGCGACGGCCCC
GTGCTGCTGCCCGACAACCACTACCTGAGCTACCAGTCCGCCCTGAGCAAAGACCCCAACGAGAAGCGCG
ATCACATGGTCCTGCTGGAGTTCGTGACCGCCGCCGGGATCACTCTCGGCATGGACGAGCTGTACAAGAA
ACAATTCAAGCGTGAAGAGCAAGCAAGGAAAGCTAAGGTGAACAATGAGAAAAAGACGGAAATAGTGAAA
CCAGAGAGTTGTAGCAATGAAGGAGATGTCAAGGATCTGAAAAGAAAGGACTCTGAGGATGGAAACGAGG
GTGAGGAAGAAGAAGCTTCTTCGAAACCGAAAAAGCCAAAAGTTGCTCTTTCTCATCTTCAGGACATTGA
CGACACAGAAGCTGATCAAGAAGAAGAGTAATCTAGTCTCGAGTTTCTCCATAATAATGTGTGAGTAGTT
CCCAGATAAGGGAATTAGGGTTCCTATAGGGTTTCGCTCATGTGTTGAGCATATAAGAAACCCTTAGTAT
GTATTTGTATTTGTAAAATACTTCTATCAATAAAATTTCTAATTCCTAAAACCAAAATCCAGTACTAAAA
TCCAGATCCCCCGAATTAATTCGGCGTTAATTCAGTACATTAAAAACGTCCGCAATGTGTTATTAAGTTG
TCTAAGCGTCAATTTGTTTACACCACAATATATCCTGCCACCAGCCAGCCAACAGCTCCCCGACCGGCAG
CTCGGCACAAAATCACCACTCGATACAGGCAGCCCATCAGTCCGGGACGGCGTCAGCGGGAGAGCCGTTG
TAAGGCGGCAGACTTTGCTCATGTTACCGATGCTATTCGGAAGAACGGCAACTAAGCTGCCGGGTTTGAA
ACACGGATGATCTCGCGGAGGGTAGCATGTTGATTGTAACGATGACAGAGCGTTGCTGCCTGTGATCACC
GCGGTTTCAAAATCGGCTCCGTCGATACTATGTTATACGCCAACTTTGAAAACAACTTTGAAAAAGCTGT
TTTCTGGTATTTAAGGTTTTAGAATGCAAGGAACAGTGAATTGGAGTTCGTCTTGTTATAATTAGCTTCT
TGGGGTATCTTTAAATACTGTAGAAAAGAGGAAGGAAATAATAAATGGCTAAAATGAGAATATCACCGGA
ATTGAAAAAACTGATCGAAAAATACCGCTGCGTAAAAGATACGGAAGGAATGTCTCCTGCTAAGGTATAT
AAGCTGGTGGGAGAAAATGAAAACCTATATTTAAAAATGACGGACAGCCGGTATAAAGGGACCACCTATG
ATGTGGAACGGGAAAAGGACATGATGCTATGGCTGGAAGGAAAGCTGCCTGTTCCAAAGGTCCTGCACTT
TGAACGGCATGATGGCTGGAGCAATCTGCTCATGAGTGAGGCCGATGGCGTCCTTTGCTCGGAAGAGTAT
GAAGATGAACAAAGCCCTGAAAAGATTATCGAGCTGTATGCGGAGTGCATCAGGCTCTTTCACTCCATCG
ACATATCGGATTGTCCCTATACGAATAGCTTAGACAGCCGCTTAGCCGAATTGGATTACTTACTGAATAA
CGATCTGGCCGATGTGGATTGCGAAAACTGGGAAGAAGACACTCCATTTAAAGATCCGCGCGAGCTGTAT
GATTTTTTAAAGACGGAAAAGCCCGAAGAGGAACTTGTCTTTTCCCACGGCGACCTGGGAGACAGCAACA
TCTTTGTGAAAGATGGCAAAGTAAGTGGCTTTATTGATCTTGGGAGAAGCGGCAGGGCGGACAAGTGGTA
TGACATTGCCTTCTGCGTCCGGTCGATCAGGGAGGATATCGGGGAAGAACAGTATGTCGAGCTATTTTTT
GACTTACTGGGGATCAAGCCTGATTGGGAGAAAATAAAATATTATATTTTACTGGATGAATTGTTTTAGT
ACCTAGAATGCATGACCAAAATCCCTTAACGTGAGTTTTCGTTCCACTGAGCGTCAGACCCCGTAGAAAA
GATCAAAGGATCTTCTTGAGATCCTTTTTTTCTGCGCGTAATCTGCTGCTTGCAAACAAAAAAACCACCG
CTACCAGCGGTGGTTTGTTTGCCGGATCAAGAGCTACCAACTCTTTTTCCGAAGGTAACTGGCTTCAGCA
GAGCGCAGATACCAAATACTGTCCTTCTAGTGTAGCCGTAGTTAGGCCACCACTTCAAGAACTCTGTAGC
ACCGCCTACATACCTCGCTCTGCTAATCCTGTTACCAGTGGCTGCTGCCAGTGGCGATAAGTCGTGTCTT
ACCGGGTTGGACTCAAGACGATAGTTACCGGATAAGGCGCAGCGGTCGGGCTGAACGGGGGGTTCGTGCA
CACAGCCCAGCTTGGAGCGAACGACCTACACCGAACTGAGATACCTACAGCGTGAGCTATGAGAAAGCGC
CACGCTTCCCGAAGGGAGAAAGGCGGACAGGTATCCGGTAAGCGGCAGGGTCGGAACAGGAGAGCGCACG
AGGGAGCTTCCAGGGGGAAACGCCTGGTATCTTTATAGTCCTGTCGGGTTTCGCCACCTCTGACTTGAGC
GTCGATTTTTGTGATGCTCGTCAGGGGGGCGGAGCCTATGGAAAAACGCCAGCAACGCGGCCTTTTTACG
GTTCCTGGCCTTTTGCTGGCCTTTTGCTCACATGTTCTTTCCTGCGTTATCCCCTGATTCTGTGGATAAC
CGTATTACCGCCTTTGAGTGAGCTGATACCGCTCGCCGCAGCCGAACGACCGAGCGCAGCGAGTCAGTGA
GCGAGGAAGCGGAAGAGCGCCTGATGCGGTATTTTCTCCTTACGCATCTGTGCGGTATTTCACACCGCAT
ATGGTGCACTCTCAGTACAATCTGCTCTGATGCCGCATAGTTAAGCCAGTATACACTCCGCTATCGCTAC
GTGACTGGGTCATGGCTGCGCCCCGACACCCGCCAACACCCGCTGACGCGCCCTGACGGGCTTGTCTGCT
CCCGGCATCCGCTTACAGACAAGCTGTGACCGTCTCCGGGAGCTGCATGTGTCAGAGGTTTTCACCGTCA
TCACCGAAACGCGCGAGGCAGGGTGCCTTGATGTGGGCGCCGGCGGTCGAGTGGCGACGGCGCGGCTTGT
CCGCGCCCTGGTAGATTGCCTGGCCGTAGGCCAGCCATTTTTGAGCGGCCAGCGGCCGCGATAGGCCGAC
GCGAAGCGGCGGGGCGTAGGGAGCGCAGCGACCGAAGGGTAGGCGCTTTTTGCAGCTCTTCGGCTGTGCG
CTGGCCAGACAGTTATGCACAGGCCAGGCGGGTTTTAAGAGTTTTAATAAGTTTTAAAGAGTTTTAGGCG
GAAAAATCGCCTTTTTTCTCTTTTATATCAGTCACTTACATGTGTGACCGGTTCCCAATGTACGGCTTTG
GGTTCCCAATGTACGGGTTCCGGTTCCCAATGTACGGCTTTGGGTTCCCAATGTACGTGCTATCCACAGG
AAACAGACCTTTTCGACCTTTTTCCCCTGCTAGGGCAATTTGCCCTAGCATCTGCTCCGTACATTAGGAA
CCGGCGGATGCTTCGCCCTCGATCAGGTTGCGGTAGCGCATGACTAGGATCGGGCCAGCCTGCCCCGCCT
CCTCCTTCAAATCGTACTCCGGCAGGTCATTTGACCCGATCAGCTTGCGCACGGTGAAACAGAACTTCTT
GAACTCTCCGGCGCTGCCACTGCGTTCGTAGATCGTCTTGAACAACCATCTGGCTTCTGCCTTGCCTGCG
GCGCGGCGTGCCAGGCGGTAGAGAAAACGGCCGATGCCGGGATCGATCAAAAAGTAATCGGGGTGAACCG
TCAGCACGTCCGGGTTCTTGCCTTCTGTGATCTCGCGGTACATCCAATCAGCTAGCTCGATCTCGATGTA
CTCCGGCCGCCCGGTTTCGCTCTTTACGATCTTGTAGCGGCTAATCAAGGCTTCACCCTCGGATACCGTC
ACCAGGCGGCCGTTCTTGGCCTTCTTCGTACGCTGCATGGCAACGTGCGTGGTGTTTAACCGAATGCAGG
TTTCTACCAGGTCGTCTTTCTGCTTTCCGCCATCGGCTCGCCGGCAGAACTTGAGTACGTCCGCAACGTG
TGGACGGAACACGCGGCCGGGCTTGTCTCCCTTCCCTTCCCGGTATCGGTTCATGGATTCGGTTAGATGG
GAAACCGCCATCAGTACCAGGTCGTAATCCCACACACTGGCCATGCCGGCCGGCCCTGCGGAAACCTCTA
CGTGCCCGTCTGGAAGCTCGTAGCGGATCACCTCGCCAGCTCGTCGGTCACGCTTCGACAGACGGAAAAC
GGCCACGTCCATGATGCTGCGACTATCGCGGGTGCCCACGTCATAGAGCATCGGAACGAAAAAATCTGGT
TGCTCGTCGCCCTTGGGCGGCTTCCTAATCGACGGCGCACCGGCTGCCGGCGGTTGCCGGGATTCTTTGC
GGATTCGATCAGCGGCCGCTTGCCACGATTCACCGGGGCGTGCTTCTGCCTCGATGCGTTGCCGCTGGGC
GGCCTGCGCGGCCTTCAACTTCTCCACCAGGTCATCACCCAGCGCCGCGCCGATTTGTACCGGGCCGGAT
GGTTTGCGACCGCTCACGCCGATTCCTCGGGCTTGGGGGTTCCAGTGCCATTGCAGGGCCGGCAGGCAAC
CCAGCCGCTTACGCCTGGCCAACCGCCCGTTCCTCCACACATGGGGCATTCCACGGCGTCGGTGCCTGGT
TGTTCTTGATTTTCCATGCCGCCTCCTTTAGCCGCTAAAATTCATCTACTCATTTATTCATTTGCTCATT
TACTCTGGTAGCTGCGCGATGTATTCAGATAGCAGCTCGGTAATGGTCTTGCCTTGGCGTACCGCGTACA
TCTTCAGCTTGGTGTGATCCTCCGCCGGCAACTGAAAGTTGACCCGCTTCATGGCTGGCGTGTCTGCCAG
GCTGGCCAACGTTGCAGCCTTGCTGCTGCGTGCGCTCGGACGGCCGGCACTTAGCGTGTTTGTGCTTTTG
CTCATTTTCTCTTTACCTCATTAACTCAAATGAGTTTTGATTTAATTTCAGCGGCCAGCGCCTGGACCTC
GCGGGCAGCGTCGCCCTCGGGTTCTGATTCAAGAACGGTTGTGCCGGCGGCGGCAGTGCCTGGGTAGCTC
ACGCGCTGCGTGATACGGGACTCAAGAATGGGCAGCTCGTACCCGGCCAGCGCCTCGGCAACCTCACCGC
CGATGCGCGTGCCTTTGATCGCCCGCGACACGACAAAGGCCGCTTGTAGCCTTCCATCCGTGACCTCAAT
GCGCTGCTTAACCAGCTCCACCAGGTCGGCGGTGGCCCATATGTCGTAAGGGCTTGGCTGCACCGGAATC
AGCACGAAGTCGGCTGCCTTGATCGCGGACACAGCCAAGTCCGCCGCCTGGGGCGCTCCGTCGATCACTA
CGAAGTCGCGCCGGCCGATGGCCTTCACGTCGCGGTCAATCGTCGGGCGGTCGATGCCGACAACGGTTAG
CGGTTGATCTTCCCGCACGGCCGCCCAATCGCGGGCACTGCCCTGGGGATCGGAATCGACTAACAGAACA
TCGGCCCCGGCGAGTTGCAGGGCGCGGGCTAGATGGGTTGCGATGGTCGTCTTGCCTGACCCGCCTTTCT
GGTTAAGTACAGCGATAACCTTCATGCGTTCCCCTTGCGTATTTGTTTATTTACTCATCGCATCATATAC
GCAGCGACCGCATGACGCAAGCTGTTTTACTCAAATACACATCACCTTTTTAGACGGCGGCGCTCGGTTT
CTTCAGCGGCCAAGCTGGCCGGCCAGGCCGCCAGCTTGGCATCAGACAAACCGGCCAGGATTTCATGCAG
CCGCACGGTTGAGACGTGCGCGGGCGGCTCGAACACGTACCCGGCCGCGATCATCTCCGCCTCGATCTCT
TCGGTAATGAAAAACGGTTCGTCCTGGCCGTCCTGGTGCGGTTTCATGCTTGTTCCTCTTGGCGTTCATT
CTCGGCGGCCGCCAGGGCGTCGGCCTCGGTCAATGCGTCCTCACGGAAGGCACCGCGCCGCCTGGCCTCG
GTGGGCGTCACTTCCTCGCTGCGCTCAAGTGCGCGGTACAGGGTCGAGCGATGCACGCCAAGCAGTGCAG
CCGCCTCTTTCACGGTGCGGCCTTCCTGGTCGATCAGCTCGCGGGCGTGCGCGATCTGTGCCGGGGTGAG
GGTAGGGCGGGGGCCAAACTTCACGCCTCGGGCCTTGGCGGCCTCGCGCCCGCTCCGGGTGCGGTCGATG
ATTAGGGAACGCTCGAACTCGGCAATGCCGGCGAACACGGTCAACACCATGCGGCCGGCCGGCGTGGTGG
TGTCGGCCCACGGCTCTGCCAGGCTACGCAGGCCCGCGCCGGCCTCCTGGATGCGCTCGGCAATGTCCAG
TAGGTCGCGGGTGCTGCGGGCCAGGCGGTCTAGCCTGGTCACTGTCACAACGTCGCCAGGGCGTAGGTGG
TCAAGCATCCTGGCCAGCTCCGGGCGGTCGCGCCTGGTGCCGGTGATCTTCTCGGAAAACAGCTTGGTGC
AGCCGGCCGCGTGCAGTTCGGCCCGTTGGTTGGTCAAGTCCTGGTCGTCGGTGCTGACGCGGGCATAGCC
CAGCAGGCCAGCGGCGGCGCTCTTGTTCATGGCGTAATGTCTCCGGTTCTAGTCGCAAGTATTCTACTTT
ATGCGACTAAAACACGCGACAAGAAAACGCCAGGAAAAGGGCAGGGCGGCAGCCTGTCGCGTAACTTAGG
ACTTGTGCGACATGTCGTTTTCAGAAGACGGCTGCACTGAACGTCAGAAGCCGACTGCACTATAGCAGCG
GAGGGGTTGGATCAAAGTACTTTGATCCCGAGGGGAACCCTGTGGTTGGCATGCACATACAAATGGACGA
ACGGATAAACCTTTTCACGCCCTTTTAAATATCCGATTATTCTAATAAACGCTCTTTTCTCTTAGGTTTA
CCCGCCAATATATCCTGTCAAACACTGATAGTTTAAACTGAAGGCGGGAAACGACAATCTGATCCAAGCT
CAAGCTGCTCTAGCATTCGCCATTCAGGCTGCGCAACTGTTGGGAAGGGCGATCGGTGCGGGCCTCTTCG
CTATTACGCCAGCTGGCGAAAGGGGGATGTGCTGCAAGGCGATTAAGTTGGGTAACGCCAGGGTTTTCCC
AGTCACGACGTTGTAAAACGACGGCCAGTGCCAAGCTTCGACTTGCCTTCCGCACAATACATCATTTCTT
CTTAGCTTTTTTTCTTCTTCTTCGTTCATACAGTTTTTTTTTGTTTATCAGCTTACATTTTCTTGAACCG
TAGCTTTCGTTTTCTTCTTTTTAACTTTCCATTCGGAGTTTTTGTATCTTGTTTCATAGTTTGTCCCAGG
ATTAGAATGATTAGGCATCGAACCTTCAAGAATTTGATTGAATAAAACATCTTCATTCTTAAGATATGAA
GATAATCTTCAAAAGGCCCCTGGGAATCTGAAAGAAGAGAAGCAGGCCCATTTATATGGGAAAGAACAAT
AGTATTTCTTATATAGGCCCATTTAAGTTGAAAACAATCTTCAAAAGTCCCACATCGCTTAGATAAGAAA
ACGAAGCTGAGTTTATATACAGCTAGAGTCGAAGTAGTGATTGGGAGACCAACCCAGTGGACATAAGCCT
GTTCGGTTCGTAAGCTGTAATGCAAGTAGCGTATGCGCTCACGCAACTGGTCCAGAACCTTGACCGAACG
CAGCGGTGGTAACGGCGCAGTGGCGGTTTTCATGGCTTGTTATGACTGTTTTTTTGGGGTACAGTCTATG
CCTCGGGCATCCAAGCAGCAAGCGCGTTACGCCGTGGGTCGATGTTTGATGTTATGGAGCAGCAACGATG
TTACGCAGCAGGGCAGTCGCCCTAAAACAAAGTTAAACATCATGGGGGAAGCGGTGATCGCCGAAGTATC
GACTCAACTATCAGAGGTAGTTGGCGTCATCGAGCGCCATCTCGAACCGACGTTGCTGGCCGTACATTTG
TACGGCTCCGCAGTGGATGGCGGCCTGAAGCCACACAGTGATATTGATTTGCTGGTTACGGTGACCGTAA
GGCTTGATGAAACAACGCGGCGAGCTTTGATCAACGACCTTTTGGAAACTTCGGCTTCCCCTGGAGAGAG
CGAGATTCTCCGCGCTGTAGAAGTCACCATTGTTGTGCACGACGACATCATTCCGTGGCGTTATCCAGCT
AAGCGCGAACTGCAATTTGGAGAATGGCAGCGCAATGACATTCTTGCAGGTATCTTCGAGCCAGCCACGA
TCGACATTGATCTGGCTATCTTGCTGACAAAAGCAAGAGAACATAGCGTTGCCTTGGTAGGTCCAGCGGC
GGAGGAACTCTTTGATCCGGTTCCTGAACAGGATCTATTTGAGGCGCTAAATGAAACCTTAACGCTATGG
AACTCGCCGCCCGACTGGGCTGGCGATGAGCGAAATGTAGTGCTTACGTTGTCCCGCATTTGGTACAGCG
CAGTAACCGGCAAAATCGCGCCGAAGGATGTCGCTGCCGACTGGGCAATGGAGCGCCTGCCGGCCCAGTA
TCAGCCCGTCATACTTGAAGCTAGACAGGCTTATCTTGGACAAGAAGAAGATCGCTTGGCCTCGCGCGCA
GATCAGTTGGAAGAATTTGTCCACTACGTGAAAGGCGAGATCACCAAGGTAGTCGGCAAATAATGTCTAG
CTAGAAATTCGTTCAAGCCGACGCCGCTTCGCGGCGCGGCTTAACTCAAGCGTTAGATGCACTAAGCACA
TAATTGCTCACAGCCAAACTATCAGGTCAAGTCTGCTTTTATTATTTTTAAGCGTGCATAATAAGCCGGT
CTCG
Features (pLannotate 1.2.2; 20 found; start..end, strand, type, name):
      1..76      +  misc_RNA       gRNA scaffold: guide RNA scaffold for the Streptococcus pyogenes CRISPR/Cas9 system
   1688..1707    +  CDS            2xFLAG (fragment): two tandem FLAG® epitope tags
   1763..5863    +  CDS            cas9: CAS9_STRP1 - Also known as csn1 From Streptococcus pyogenes serotype M1.
   5921..6553    +  terminator     E9 terminator: terminator and polyadenylation signal from the pea rbcS-E9 gene
   7402..8118    +  CDS            Citrine: Citrine is a basic (constitutively fluorescent) yellow fluorescent protein published in 2001, derived from Aequorea victoria. It has moderate acid sensitivity.
   8374..8548    +  polyA_signal   CaMV poly(A) signal: cauliflower mosaic virus polyadenylation signal
   8626..8650    -  misc_feature   LB T-DNA repeat: left border repeat from nopaline C58 T-DNA
   9075..9869    +  CDS            KanR: aminoglycoside phosphotransferase; aphA-3; confers resistance to kanamycin
   9956..10544   +  rep_origin     ori: high-copy-number ColE1/pMB1/pBR322/pUC origin of replication
  10730..10870   -  misc_feature   bom: basis of mobility region from pBR322
  10972..11011   -  CDS            rop (fragment): Rop protein, which maintains plasmids at low copy number; rop
  11214..11408   -  rep_origin     pVS1 oriV: origin of replication for the Pseudomonas plasmid pVS1 (Heeb et al., 2000)
  11474..12547   -  CDS            pVS1 RepA: replication protein from the Pseudomonas plasmid pVS1 (Heeb et al., 2000)
  12976..13605   -  CDS            pVS1 StaA: stability protein from the Pseudomonas plasmid pVS1 (Heeb et al., 2000)
  14165..14566   -  CDS            Y4CG_SINFN (fragment): Protein inferred from homology: Swiss-Prot protein existence level 3. From Sinorhizobium fredii (strain NBRC 101917 / NGR234).
  14906..14930   -  misc_feature   RB T-DNA repeat: right border repeat from nopaline C58 T-DNA
  14996..15150   -  CDS            lacZα (fragment): LacZα fragment of β-galactosidase; lacZ fragment
  15600..15623   +  promoter       Pc promoter (fragment): intI1 (promoter lies within the coding sequence); class 1 integron promoter
  15799..15855   +  CDS            GmR (fragment): gentamycin acetyltransferase; aacC1; confers resistance to gentamycin
  15866..16653   +  CDS            SmR (fragment): aminoglycoside adenylyltransferase (Murphy, 1985); aadA; confers resistance to spectinomycin and streptomycin
