[The description below was written by a language model from this plasmid's Addgene catalogue record and pLannotate feature annotations shown in this document.]
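Description:
pYEE is a pCambia-based binary T-DNA vector for CRISPR/Cas9 mutagenesis in plants, delivered through Agrobacterium. It derives from the pHEE401E vector; according to the depositor, the hygromycin selection marker within the T-DNA was replaced with a cassette that lets transgenic seeds be identified by YFP fluorescence. The backbone carries a high-copy ColE1/pUC-type origin with the pBR322 bom region for propagation in E. coli. The pVS1 oriV, RepA and StaA functions provide replication and stable maintenance in Agrobacterium. An aphA-3 kanamycin resistance gene provides selection in both bacterial hosts.

Between the nopaline-type right and left border repeats, the T-DNA holds three functional units. The first is the guide RNA module, consisting of an S. pyogenes gRNA scaffold for insertion of a target sequence and driven, per the catalogue entry, by the U6-26 promoter. That promoter is not annotated in the feature table. Just upstream of the scaffold the table detects a spectinomycin/streptomycin resistance gene (aadA) with integron promoter and gentamicin-gene fragments. This may be a placeholder that is displaced when guides are cloned, although the record does not say so. The second unit expresses 3×FLAG-NLS-zCas9-NLS from an egg cell-specific promoter and ends in the pea rbcS-E9 terminator. Restricting Cas9 to the egg cell and early embryo is intended to favour heritable, non-mosaic edits in the first transgenic generation. The third unit is the seed marker, a Citrine yellow fluorescent protein coding sequence followed by the CaMV polyadenylation signal. Its promoter is not stated in the record.

The associated work applied the vector to multiplexed sgRNA mutagenesis of the Arabidopsis GROWTH-REGULATING FACTOR gene family. The fluorescent seed marker allows transformants to be picked without antibiotic selection.
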