Addgene plasmid #159750: pYEE
Purpose: Egg cell-specific promoter-controlled expression of 3×FLAG-NLS-zCas9-NLS. Contains gRNA scaffold for insertion of target sequence (U6-26 promoter). Selection of transgenic seeds by YFP fluoresce.
Depositing lab: Wolfgang Lukowitz. Depositing organization: University of Georgia. Publication: Targeted mutagenesis of the Arabidopsis GROWTH-REGULATING FACTOR (GRF) gene family suggests competition of multiplexed sgRNAs for Cas9 apoprotein. Angulo J, Astin CP, Bauer O , Blash KJ, Bowen NM, Chukwudinma NJ, Dinofrio AS, Faletti DO, Ghulam AM, Gusinde-Duffy CM, Horace KJ, Ingram AM, Isaack KE, Kiser RJ, Kobylanski JS, Long MR, Manning GA, Morales JM, Nguyen KH, Pham RT, Phillips MH, Reel TW, Seo JE, Vo HD, Wukuson AM, Yeary KA, Zheng GY, Lukowitz W. bioRxiv 10.1101/2020.08.16.253203.
Backbone
  Vector backbone: pCambia
  Vector type: Plant Expression, CRISPR
Growth in bacteria
  Bacterial resistance: Kanamycin, 50 μg/mL
  Growth temperature: 37°C
  Growth strain: DH5alpha
  Growth instructions: Confers Kanamycin resistance in Agrobacterium.
  Copy number: High Copy
Gene/Insert
  Gene/Insert name: gRNA scaffold
  Species: Synthetic
Terms and licenses: Academic/Nonprofit Terms; Industry Terms: Not Available to Industry
Depositor comments: Modified from the pHEE401E T-DNA vector described by Wang &al. (2015) Genome Biol 16: 144, doi:10.1186/s13059-015-0715-0: the Hygromycin selection maker of the T-DNA was exchanged with a cassette enabling selection on the basis of YFP-fluorescence in seeds. Please visit https://www.biorxiv.org/content/10.1101/2020.08.16.253203v1 for BioRxiv preprint
How to cite: pYEE was a gift from Wolfgang Lukowitz (Addgene plasmid # 159750 ; http://n2t.net/addgene:159750 ; RRID:Addgene_159750)
